Addgene plasmid #97193: [Bla][IRES][GFP]
Purpose: Vector for our translation quantification assay (Fig. 5). Double reporter vector with internal ribosome entry site.
Depositing lab: Edward Boyden. Depositing organization: Massachusetts Institute of Technology. Publication: Programmable RNA-binding protein composed of repeats of a single modular unit. Adamala KP, Martin-Alarcon DA, Boyden ES. Proc Natl Acad Sci U S A. 2016 May 10;113(19):E2579-88. doi: 10.1073/pnas.1519368113. Epub 2016 Apr 26. PubMed 27118836.
Backbone
  Vector backbone: pcDNA3.1
  Vector type: Mammalian Expression, Synthetic Biology
Growth in bacteria
  Bacterial resistance: Ampicillin, 100 μg/mL
  Growth temperature: 37°C
  Growth strain: DH5alpha
  Copy number: High Copy
Gene/Insert 1
  Gene/Insert name: beta-Lactamase (alt name: Bla)
  Insert size (bp): 864
  Promoter: CMV
  Cloning method: Gibson Cloning
  Sequencing primers: 5′ TAATACGACTCACTATAGG; 3′ GTATCTTATCATGTCTGCTCGAAG
Gene/Insert 2
  Gene/Insert name: GFP
  Insert size (bp): 720
Terms and licenses: Academic/Nonprofit Terms; Industry Terms: Not Available to Industry
Depositor comments: Plasmid as shown in Figure 5B, bottom, of our paper.
How to cite: [Bla][IRES][GFP] was a gift from Edward Boyden (Addgene plasmid # 97193 ; http://n2t.net/addgene:97193 ; RRID:Addgene_97193)
