[The description below was written by a language model from this plasmid's Addgene catalogue record and pLannotate feature annotations shown in this document.]
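Description:
[Bla][IRES][GFP] is a bicistronic dual-reporter plasmid built on the pcDNA3.1 mammalian expression backbone (about 7.6 kb in the sequenced record). It is propagated in E. coli from a high-copy ColE1/pUC-type origin under ampicillin selection, conferred by the backbone AmpR gene and its own promoter. The backbone also carries an f1 phage origin and an SV40 early promoter driving a neomycin/kanamycin phosphotransferase gene with an SV40 poly(A) signal, which could support G418 selection in mammalian cells. Short annotated fragments (an HIV-1 LTR fragment, ble, lacI, bom and lac promoter/operator elements) appear to be backbone remnants rather than functional parts of the design.

The payload is a single transcription unit driven by the CMV immediate-early enhancer and promoter, with a T7 promoter just upstream of the coding region, and terminated by the bovine growth hormone polyadenylation signal. The first cistron encodes TEM-type beta-lactamase (Bla), used here as an enzymatic reporter and distinct from the bacterial AmpR copy. It is followed by the encephalomyocarditis virus IRES and then EGFP. Because both reporters sit on one mRNA, Bla is translated by cap-dependent initiation, while EGFP is translated through internal ribosome entry. This lets one reporter serve as an internal reference for the other.

The depositor describes it as the vector for a translation quantification assay, from a study of programmable modular RNA-binding proteins. The record does not state which reporter is the regulated readout or whether binding sites for such proteins are present.
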