Features (pLannotate 1.2.2; 22 found; start..end, strand, type, name):
     16..395     +  enhancer       CMV enhancer: human cytomegalovirus immediate early enhancer
    396..599     +  promoter       CMV promoter: human cytomegalovirus (CMV) immediate early promoter
    595..628     +  LTR            5' LTR (truncated) (fragment): truncated 5' long terminal repeat (LTR) from HIV-1
    644..662     +  promoter       T7 promoter: promoter for bacteriophage T7 RNA polymerase
    781..1572    +  CDS            bla (fragment): BLAT_ECOLX - Experimental evidence at protein level: Swiss-Prot protein existence level 1. TEM-type are the most prevalent beta-lactamases in enterobacteria; they hydrolyze the beta-lactam bond in susceptible beta-lactam antibiotics, thus conferring resistance to penicillins and cephalosporins. TEM-3 and TEM-4 are capable of hydrolyzing cefotaxime and ceftazidime. TEM-5 is capable of hydrolyzing ceftazidime. TEM-6 is capable of hydrolyzing ceftazidime and aztreonam. TEM-8/CAZ-2, TEM- 16/CAZ-7 and TEM-24/CAZ-6 are markedly active against ceftazidime. IRT- 4 shows resistance to beta-lactamase in
   1729..2191    +  misc_feature   IRES: internal ribosome entry site (IRES) of the encephalomyocarditis virus (EMCV)
   2200..2919    +  CDS            EGFP: the original enhanced GFP (Yang et al., 1996) mammalian codon-optimized
   2963..3187    +  polyA_signal   bGH poly(A) signal: bovine growth hormone polyadenylation signal
   3191..3212    +  promoter       SV40 promoter (fragment): SV40 enhancer and early promoter
   3233..3661    +  rep_origin     f1 ori (sequence partly withheld): f1 bacteriophage origin of replication; arrow indicates direction of (+) strand synthesis
   3675..4004    +  promoter       SV40 promoter: SV40 enhancer and early promoter
   4071..4862    +  CDS            neo: KKA2_KLEPN - Also known as kan, nptII. Experimental evidence at protein level: Swiss-Prot protein existence level 1. Resistance to kanamycin, neomycin, paromomycin, ribostamycin, butirosin and gentamicin B. From Klebsiella pneumoniae.
   4886..5044    +  CDS            ble (fragment): BLE_KLEPN - Experimental evidence at protein level: Swiss-Prot protein existence level 1. Binding protein with a strong affinity to the bleomycin family of antibiotics. Binds to CL990; an antimitotic-antibiotic compound. From Klebsiella pneumoniae.
   5039..5160    +  polyA_signal   SV40 poly(A) signal: SV40 polyadenylation signal
   5233..5249    -  protein_bind   lac operator: The lac repressor binds to the lac operator to inhibit transcription in E. coli. This inhibition can be relieved by adding lactose or isopropyl-β-D-thiogalactopyranoside (IPTG). lac repressor encoded by lacI
   5257..5287    -  promoter       lac promoter: promoter for the E. coli lac operon
   5302..5323    -  protein_bind   CAP binding site: CAP binding activates transcription in the presence of cAMP. E. coli catabolite activator protein
   5336..5428    -  CDS            lacI (fragment): lac repressor; lacI; The lac repressor binds to the lac operator to inhibit transcription in E. coli. This inhibition can be relieved by adding lactose or isopropyl-β-D-thiogalactopyranoside (IPTG).
   5611..6199    -  rep_origin     ori: high-copy-number ColE1/pMB1/pBR322/pUC origin of replication
   6370..7230    -  CDS            AmpR: β-lactamase; bla; confers resistance to ampicillin, carbenicillin, and related antibiotics
   7231..7335    -  promoter       AmpR promoter: bla
   7394..7446    -  misc_feature   bom (fragment): basis of mobility region from pBR322
>Addgene plasmid #97193 | [Bla][IRES][GFP] | addgene full sequence | sequence record 197876 | Addgene NGS Result
CCAGATATACGCGTTGACATTGATTATTGACTAGTTATTAATAGTAATCAATTACGGGGTCATTAGTTCA
TAGCCCATATATGGAGTTCCGCGTTACATAACTTACGGTAAATGGCCCGCCTGGCTGACCGCCCAACGAC
CCCCGCCCATTGACGTCAATAATGACGTATGTTCCCATAGTAACGCCAATAGGGACTTTCCATTGACGTC
AATGGGTGGAGTATTTACGGTAAACTGCCCACTTGGCAGTACATCAAGTGTATCATATGCCAAGTACGCC
CCCTATTGACGTCAATGACGGTAAATGGCCCGCCTGGCATTATGCCCAGTACATGACCTTATGGGACTTT
CCTACTTGGCAGTACATCTACGTATTAGTCATCGCTATTACCATGGTGATGCGGTTTTGGCAGTACATCA
ATGGGCGTGGATAGCGGTTTGACTCACGGGGATTTCCAAGTCTCCACCCCATTGACGTCAATGGGAGTTT
GTTTTGGCACCAAAATCAACGGGACTTTCCAAAATGTCGTAACAACTCCGCCCCATTGACGCAAATGGGC
GGTAGGCGTGTACGGTGGGAGGTCTATATAAGCAGAGCTCTCTGGCTAACTAGAGAACCCACTGCTTACT
GGCTTATCGAAATTAATACGACTCACTATAGGGAGACCCAAGCTGGCTAGCGTTTAAACTTAAGCTTGGT
ACCGAGCTCGGATCCACTAGTCCAGTGTGGTGGAATTCGCCACCATGCTTGGAATCGAGGGCCGGATTAG
CGAGTTTGGCAGCCATCCTGAAACACTGGTGAAGGTGAAGGACGCAGAAGATCAGCTGGGCGCTCGCGTG
GGGTACATAGAGTTGGATTTGAATAGCGGCAAGATTCTGGAGTCATTTAGACCGGAGGAGCGGTTTCCAA
TGATGAGCACATTTAAAGTTCTGCTGTGCGGGGCAGTGTTGTCTCGGATCGATGCCGGACAGGAGCAGCT
GGGCCGGCGGATCCATTACAGTCAGAACGACCTCGTCGAGTACAGTCCTGTGACTGAGAAGCACCTGACC
GATGGGATGACCGTCCGGGAGCTTTGCTCTGCAGCTATCACAATGAGCGACAATACTGCGGCTAACCTGC
TTCTGACTACAATTGGCGGACCAAAGGAGTTGACGGCCTTCTTGCACAACATGGGCGACCACGTTACCAG
GCTCGACCGGTGGGAACCAGAACTGAATGAAGCCATCCCTAATGACGAAAGAGATACTACTACCCCCGTG
GCCATGGCTACTACCCTGAGAAAGCTGCTCACCGGGGAACTCCTCACACTCGCTTCCAGACAACAGCTCA
TCGATTGGATGGAAGCTGACAAAGTGGCCGGACCGTTGCTGAGAAGCGCCCTGCCGGCTGGATGGTTCAT
TGCAGATAAGTCTGGGGCTGGGGAGAGGGGTAGCCGCGGAATCATCGCCGCTCTTGGTCCTGACGGCAAG
CCTAGTAGGATAGTGGTGATCTACACCACCGGCAGCCAGGCAACCATGGATGAAAGGAACCGGCAAATAG
CCGAAATCGGCGCCTCCCTGATAAAGCACTGGAAGCTGGGCACCGGCAGGAGGTTCACCACCTCCTGAGC
GGCCGCGCCCCTCTCCCTCCCCCCCCCCTAACGTTACTGGCCGAAGCCGCTTGGAATAAGGCCGGTGTGC
GTTTGTCTATATGTTATTTTCCACCATATTGCCGTCTTTTGGCAATGTGAGGGCCCGGAAACCTGGCCCT
GTCTTCTTGACGAGCATTCCTAGGGGTCTTTCCCCTCTCGCCAAAGGAATGCAAGGTCTGTTGAATGTCG
TGAAGGAAGCAGTTCCTCTGGAAGCTTCTTGAAGACAAACAACGTCTGTAGCGACCCTTTGCAGGCAGCG
GAACCCCCCACCTGGCGACAGGTGCCTCTGCGGCCAAAAGCCACGTGTATAAGATACACCTGCAAAGGCG
GCACAACCCCAGTGCCACGTTGTGAGTTGGATAGTTGTGGAAAGAGTCAAATGGCTCTCCTCAAGCGTAT
TCAACAAGGGGCTGAAGGATGCCCAGAAGGTACCCCATTGTATGGGATCTGATCTGGGGCCTCGGTGCAC
ATGCTTTACATGTGTTTAGTCGAGGTTAAAAAAACGTCTAGGCCCCCCGAACCACGGGGACGTGGTTTTC
CTTTGAAAAACACGATGATAATATGGCCAATGGTGAGCAAGGGCGAGGAGCTGTTCACCGGGGTGGTGCC
CATCCTGGTCGAGCTGGACGGCGACGTAAACGGCCACAAGTTCAGCGTGTCCGGCGAGGGCGAGGGCGAT
GCCACCTACGGCAAGCTGACCCTGAAGTTCATCTGCACCACCGGCAAGCTGCCCGTGCCCTGGCCCACCC
TCGTGACCACCCTGACCTACGGCGTGCAGTGCTTCAGCCGCTACCCCGACCACATGAAGCAGCACGACTT
CTTCAAGTCCGCCATGCCCGAAGGCTACGTCCAGGAGCGCACCATCTTCTTCAAGGACGACGGCAACTAC
AAGACCCGCGCCGAGGTGAAGTTCGAGGGCGACACCCTGGTGAACCGCATCGAGCTGAAGGGCATCGACT
TCAAGGAGGACGGCAACATCCTGGGGCACAAGCTGGAGTACAACTACAACAGCCACAACGTCTATATCAT
GGCCGACAAGCAGAAGAACGGCATCAAGGTGAACTTCAAGATCCGCCACAACATCGAGGACGGCAGCGTG
CAGCTCGCCGACCACTACCAGCAGAACACCCCCATCGGCGACGGCCCCGTGCTGCTGCCCGACAACCACT
ACCTGAGCACCCAGTCCGCCCTGAGCAAAGACCCCAACGAGAAGCGCGATCACATGGTCCTGCTGGAGTT
CGTGACCGCCGCCGGGATCACTCTCGGCATGGACGAGCTGTACAAGTAACTCGAGTCTAGAGGGCCCGTT
TAAACCCGCTGATCAGCCTCGACTGTGCCTTCTAGTTGCCAGCCATCTGTTGTTTGCCCCTCCCCCGTGC
CTTCCTTGACCCTGGAAGGTGCCACTCCCACTGTCCTTTCCTAATAAAATGAGGAAATTGCATCGCATTG
TCTGAGTAGGTGTCATTCTATTCTGGGGGGTGGGGTGGGGCAGGACAGCAAGGGGGAGGATTGGGAAGAC
AATAGCAGGCATGCTGGGGATGCGGTGGGCTCTATGGCTTCTGAGGCGGAAAGAACCAGCTGGGGCTCTA
GGGGGTATCCCC
[56 nt withheld, positions 3233-3288]
G
[67 nt withheld, positions 3290-3356]
C
[91 nt withheld, positions 3358-3448]
A
[49 nt withheld, positions 3450-3498]
CCTTTGACGTTGGAGTCCACGTTCTTT
[37 nt withheld, positions 3526-3562]
ACCCTATCTCGGTCTATTCTTTTGATTTATAAGGGATTTTGCCGATTTCGGCCTATTGGTTAAAAAATGA
GCTGATTTAACAAAAATTTAACGCGAATTAATTCTGTGGAATGTGTGTCAGTTAGGGTGTGGAAAGTCCC
CAGGCTCCCCAGCAGGCAGAAGTATGCAAAGCATGCATCTCAATTAGTCAGCAACCAGGTGTGGAAAGTC
CCCAGGCTCCCCAGCAGGCAGAAGTATGCAAAGCATGCATCTCAATTAGTCAGCAACCATAGTCCCGCCC
CTAACTCCGCCCATCCCGCCCCTAACTCCGCCCAGTTCCGCCCATTCTCCGCCCCATGGCTGACTAATTT
TTTTTATTTATGCAGAGGCCGAGGCCGCCTCTGCCTCTGAGCTATTCCAGAAGTAGTGAGGAGGCTTTTT
TGGAGGCCTAGGCTTTTGCAAAAAGCTCCCGGGAGCTTGTATATCCATTTTCGGATCTGATCAAGAGACA
GGATGAGGATCGTTTCGCATGATTGAACAAGATGGATTGCACGCAGGTTCTCCGGCCGCTTGGGTGGAGA
GGCTATTCGGCTATGACTGGGCACAACAGACAATCGGCTGCTCTGATGCCGCCGTGTTCCGGCTGTCAGC
GCAGGGGCGCCCGGTTCTTTTTGTCAAGACCGACCTGTCCGGTGCCCTGAATGAACTGCAGGACGAGGCA
GCGCGGCTATCGTGGCTGGCCACGACGGGCGTTCCTTGCGCAGCTGTGCTCGACGTTGTCACTGAAGCGG
GAAGGGACTGGCTGCTATTGGGCGAAGTGCCGGGGCAGGATCTCCTGTCATCTCACCTTGCTCCTGCCGA
GAAAGTATCCATCATGGCTGATGCAATGCGGCGGCTGCATACGCTTGATCCGGCTACCTGCCCATTCGAC
CACCAAGCGAAACATCGCATCGAGCGAGCACGTACTCGGATGGAAGCCGGTCTTGTCGATCAGGATGATC
TGGACGAAGAGCATCAGGGGCTCGCGCCAGCCGAACTGTTCGCCAGGCTCAAGGCGCGCATGCCCGACGG
CGAGGATCTCGTCGTGACCCATGGCGATGCCTGCTTGCCGAATATCATGGTGGAAAATGGCCGCTTTTCT
GGATTCATCGACTGTGGCCGGCTGGGTGTGGCGGACCGCTATCAGGACATAGCGTTGGCTACCCGTGATA
TTGCTGAAGAGCTTGGCGGCGAATGGGCTGACCGCTTCCTCGTGCTTTACGGTATCGCCGCTCCCGATTC
GCAGCGCATCGCCTTCTATCGCCTTCTTGACGAGTTCTTCTGAGCGGGACTCTGGGGTTCGAAATGACCG
ACCAAGCGACGCCCAACCTGCCATCACGAGATTTCGATTCCACCGCCGCCTTCTATGAAAGGTTGGGCTT
CGGAATCGTTTTCCGGGACGCCGGCTGGATGATCCTCCAGCGCGGGGATCTCATGCTGGAGTTCTTCGCC
CACCCCAACTTGTTTATTGCAGCTTATAATGGTTACAAATAAAGCAATAGCATCACAAATTTCACAAATA
AAGCATTTTTTTCACTGCATTCTAGTTGTGGTTTGTCCAAACTCATCAATGTATCTTATCATGTCTGTAT
ACCGTCGACCTCTAGCTAGAGCTTGGCGTAATCATGGTCATAGCTGTTTCCTGTGTGAAATTGTTATCCG
CTCACAATTCCACACAACATACGAGCCGGAAGCATAAAGTGTAAAGCCTGGGGTGCCTAATGAGTGAGCT
AACTCACATTAATTGCGTTGCGCTCACTGCCCGCTTTCCAGTCGGGAAACCTGTCGTGCCAGCTGCATTA
ATGAATCGGCCAACGCGCGGGGAGAGGCGGTTTGCGTATTGGGCGCTCTTCCGCTTCCTCGCTCACTGAC
TCGCTGCGCTCGGTCGTTCGGCTGCGGCGAGCGGTATCAGCTCACTCAAAGGCGGTAATACGGTTATCCA
CAGAATCAGGGGATAACGCAGGAAAGAACATGTGAGCAAAAGGCCAGCAAAAGGCCAGGAACCGTAAAAA
GGCCGCGTTGCTGGCGTTTTTCCATAGGCTCCGCCCCCCTGACGAGCATCACAAAAATCGACGCTCAAGT
CAGAGGTGGCGAAACCCGACAGGACTATAAAGATACCAGGCGTTTCCCCCTGGAAGCTCCCTCGTGCGCT
CTCCTGTTCCGACCCTGCCGCTTACCGGATACCTGTCCGCCTTTCTCCCTTCGGGAAGCGTGGCGCTTTC
TCATAGCTCACGCTGTAGGTATCTCAGTTCGGTGTAGGTCGTTCGCTCCAAGCTGGGCTGTGTGCACGAA
CCCCCCGTTCAGCCCGACCGCTGCGCCTTATCCGGTAACTATCGTCTTGAGTCCAACCCGGTAAGACACG
ACTTATCGCCACTGGCAGCAGCCACTGGTAACAGGATTAGCAGAGCGAGGTATGTAGGCGGTGCTACAGA
GTTCTTGAAGTGGTGGCCTAACTACGGCTACACTAGAAGAACAGTATTTGGTATCTGCGCTCTGCTGAAG
CCAGTTACCTTCGGAAAAAGAGTTGGTAGCTCTTGATCCGGCAAACAAACCACCGCTGGTAGCGGTGGTT
TTTTTGTTTGCAAGCAGCAGATTACGCGCAGAAAAAAAGGATCTCAAGAAGATCCTTTGATCTTTTCTAC
GGGGTCTGACGCTCAGTGGAACGAAAACTCACGTTAAGGGATTTTGGTCATGAGATTATCAAAAAGGATC
TTCACCTAGATCCTTTTAAATTAAAAATGAAGTTTTAAATCAATCTAAAGTATATATGAGTAAACTTGGT
CTGACAGTTACCAATGCTTAATCAGTGAGGCACCTATCTCAGCGATCTGTCTATTTCGTTCATCCATAGT
TGCCTGACTCCCCGTCGTGTAGATAACTACGATACGGGAGGGCTTACCATCTGGCCCCAGTGCTGCAATG
ATACCGCGAGACCCACGCTCACCGGCTCCAGATTTATCAGCAATAAACCAGCCAGCCGGAAGGGCCGAGC
GCAGAAGTGGTCCTGCAACTTTATCCGCCTCCATCCAGTCTATTAATTGTTGCCGGGAAGCTAGAGTAAG
TAGTTCGCCAGTTAATAGTTTGCGCAACGTTGTTGCCATTGCTACAGGCATCGTGGTGTCACGCTCGTCG
TTTGGTATGGCTTCATTCAGCTCCGGTTCCCAACGATCAAGGCGAGTTACATGATCCCCCATGTTGTGCA
AAAAAGCGGTTAGCTCCTTCGGTCCTCCGATCGTTGTCAGAAGTAAGTTGGCCGCAGTGTTATCACTCAT
GGTTATGGCAGCACTGCATAATTCTCTTACTGTCATGCCATCCGTAAGATGCTTTTCTGTGACTGGTGAG
TACTCAACCAAGTCATTCTGAGAATAGTGTATGCGGCGACCGAGTTGCTCTTGCCCGGCGTCAATACGGG
ATAATACCGCGCCACATAGCAGAACTTTAAAAGTGCTCATCATTGGAAAACGTTCTTCGGGGCGAAAACT
CTCAAGGATCTTACCGCTGTTGAGATCCAGTTCGATGTAACCCACTCGTGCACCCAACTGATCTTCAGCA
TCTTTTACTTTCACCAGCGTTTCTGGGTGAGCAAAAACAGGAAGGCAAAATGCCGCAAAAAAGGGAATAA
GGGCGACACGGAAATGTTGAATACTCATACTCTTCCTTTTTCAATATTATTGAAGCATTTATCAGGGTTA
TTGTCTCATGAGCGGATACATATTTGAATGTATTTAGAAAAATAAACAAATAGGGGTTCCGCGCACATTT
CCCCGAAAAGTGCCACCTGACGTCGACGGATCGGGAGATCTCCCGATCCCCTATGGTGCACTCTCAGTAC
AATCTGCTCTGATGCCGCATAGTTAAGCCAGTATCTGCTCCCTGCTTGTGTGTTGGAGGTCGCTGAGTAG
TGCGCGAGCAAAATTTAAGCTACAACAAGGCAAGGCTTGACCGACAATTGCATGAAGAATCTGCTTAGGG
TTAGGCGTTTTGCGCTGCTTCGCGATGTACGGG
